Addgene plasmid #146258: pAc5.1B-lambdaN-HA-HsTNRC6A_C-term_F
Purpose: Insect Expression of HsTNRC6A_Cterm
Depositing lab: Elisa Izaurralde. Depositing organization: Max Planck Institute for Developmental Biology.
Backbone
  Vector backbone: Unknown
  Vector type: Insect Expression
Growth in bacteria
  Bacterial resistance: Ampicillin, 100 μg/mL
  Growth temperature: 37°C
  Growth strain: DH5alpha
  Copy number: Low Copy
Gene/Insert
  Gene/Insert name: HsTNRC6A_Cterm
  Species: H. sapiens (human)
  Mutation: one non silent mutation K1578E compared to the sequence of isoform2 given by Uniprot: Q8NDV7-2
  Entrez Gene: TNRC6A (a.k.a. CAGH26, FAME6, GW1, GW182, TNRC6)
  Cloning method: Unknown
Terms and licenses: Academic/Nonprofit Terms; Industry Terms: Not Available to Industry
Depositor comments: Plasmids from this collection were made available to the research community and donated after the lab closed. Please note that the sequence provided by the depositing laboratory may be theoretical/predicted or based on Sanger sequencing results. There may be discrepancies between sequencing results obtained by Addgene and the depositor sequence. If an Addgene verified sequence is not available, please contact before placing your order to request that our lab fully sequence the plasmid.
How to cite: pAc5.1B-lambdaN-HA-HsTNRC6A_C-term_F was a gift from Elisa Izaurralde (Addgene plasmid # 146258 ; http://n2t.net/addgene:146258 ; RRID:Addgene_146258)
