[The description below was written by a language model from this plasmid's Addgene catalogue record and pLannotate feature annotations shown in this document.]
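Description:
pAc5.1B-lambdaN-HA-HsTNRC6A_C-term_F is an insect-cell expression plasmid of about 7.8 kb. The catalogue lists its backbone as unknown, although the name and feature layout point to a pAc5.1-type vector. It is propagated in E. coli through a ColE1/pUC-family origin and selected with ampicillin via a β-lactamase gene under its own bla promoter. The record lists it as low copy even though the origin is annotated as a high-copy type. A partial tetracycline-resistance fragment and a short SV40 large T antigen fragment are also annotated; these look like non-functional backbone remnants.

Expression is driven by the constitutive Drosophila melanogaster actin 5C (Ac5) promoter, which is suited to cultured Drosophila cells. The open reading frame begins with a short fragment of the bacteriophage lambda N protein, followed by an HA epitope (annotated as a fragment of a 3xHA tag, with a length consistent with a single copy). Next comes a roughly 2.4 kb fragment encoding the C-terminal part of human TNRC6A (GW182). The depositor notes one non-silent change, K1578E, relative to isoform 2. A vector-derived V5 tag lies downstream, but the record does not state whether it is translated in frame with the insert. An SV40 polyadenylation signal follows the cassette.

The lambda N peptide binds boxB RNA hairpins, so a fusion like this is typically used in tethering assays. In these, the protein is recruited to a boxB-bearing reporter mRNA independently of miRNAs and Argonaute. TNRC6A acts as a scaffold that recruits the CCR4-NOT and PAN deadenylase complexes, so the construct would suit tests of the silencing activity of its C-terminal region, with HA allowing detection. The record itself states the purpose only as insect expression of the fragment.
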