Features (pLannotate 1.2.2; 11 found; start..end, strand, type, name):
     56..2568    +  promoter       Ac5 promoter: Drosophila melanogaster actin 5C promoter
   2588..2653    +  CDS            N (fragment): REGN_LAMBD - Experimental evidence at protein level: Swiss-Prot protein existence level 1. Plays a role as a transcriptional antitermination factor that allows the virus to initiate its lytic phase. Activates expression of the delayed viral early genes by modifying host RNA polymerase (RNAP) into a form that is resistant to termination signals. This antitermination function requires the host NusA protein which serves to stabilize the interaction between antitermination protein N and host RNA polymerase. From Escherichia phage lambda (Bacteriophage lambda).
   2678..2704    +  CDS            3xHA (fragment): three tandem HA epitope tags
   2732..5086    +  CDS            TNRC6A (fragment): TNR6A_HUMAN - Also known as CAGH26, KIAA1460, TNRC6. Experimental evidence at protein level: Swiss-Prot protein existence level 1. Plays a role in RNA-mediated gene silencing by both micro- RNAs (miRNAs) and short interfering RNAs (siRNAs). Required for miRNA- dependent repression of translation and for siRNA-dependent endonucleolytic cleavage of complementary mRNAs by argonaute family proteins. As a scaffolding protein, associates with argonaute proteins bound to partially complementary mRNAs, and can simultaneously recruit CCR4-NOT and PAN deadenylase complexes. From Homo sapiens (Human).
   5112..5153    +  CDS            V5 tag: epitope tag from simian virus 5
   5253..5387    -  polyA_signal   SV40 poly(A) signal: SV40 polyadenylation signal
   5410..5494    -  CDS            large T antigen (fragment): large T antigen from SV40 (simian virus 40)
   5495..5965    +  CDS            TcR (fragment): tetracycline efflux protein; tet; confers resistance to tetracycline
   6009..6597    -  rep_origin     ori: high-copy-number ColE1/pMB1/pBR322/pUC origin of replication
   6768..7628    -  CDS            AmpR: β-lactamase; bla; confers resistance to ampicillin, carbenicillin, and related antibiotics
   7629..7733    -  promoter       AmpR promoter: bla
>Addgene plasmid #146258 | pAc5.1B-lambdaN-HA-HsTNRC6A_C-term_F | depositor full sequence | sequence record 288703 | Full Sequence
CTTCAAGGAATTAATTCTATATTCTAAAAACACAAATGATACTTCTAAAAAAAATCATGAATGGCATCAA
CTCTGAATCAAATCTTTGCAGATGCACCTACTTCTCATTTCCACTGTCACATCATTTTTCCAGATCTCGC
TGCCTGTTATGTGGCCCACAAACCAAGACACGTTTTATGGCCATTAAAGCTGGCTGATCGTCGCCAAACA
CCAAATACATATCAATATGTACATTCGAGAAAGAAGCGATCAAAGAAGCGTCTTCGGGCGAGTAGGAGAA
TGCGGAGGAGAAGGAGAACGAGCTGATCTAGTATCTCTCCACAATCCAATGCCAACTGACCAACTGGCCA
TATTCGGAGCAATTTGAAGCCAATTTCCATCGCCTGGCGATCGCTCCATTCTTGGCTATATGTTTTTCAC
CGTTCCCGGGGCCATTTTCAAAGACTCGTCGGTAAGATAAGATTGTGTCACTCGCTGTCTCTCTTCATTT
GTCGAAGAATGCTGAGGAATTTCGCGATGACGTCGGCGAGTATTTTGAAGAATGAGAATAATTTGTATTT
ATACGAAAATCAGTTAGTGGAATTTTCTACAAAAACATGTTATCTATAGATAATTTTGTTGCAAAATATG
TTGACTATGACAAAGATTGTATGTATATACCTTTAATGTATTCTCATTTTCTTATGTATTTATAATGGCA
ATGATGATACTGATGATATTTTAAGATGATGCCAGACCACAGGCTGATTTCTGCGTCTTTTGCCGAACGC
AGTGCATGTGCGGTTGTTGTTTTTTGGAATAGTTTCAATTTTCGGACTGTCCGCTTTGATTTCAGTTTCT
TGGCTTATTCAAAAAGCAAAGTAAAGCCAAAAAAGCGAGATGGCAATACCAAATGCGGCAAAACGGTAGT
GGAAGGAAAGGGGTGCGGGGCAGCGGAAGGAAGGGTGGGGCGGGGCGTGGCGGGGTCTGTGGCTGGGCGC
GACGTCACCGACGTTGGAGCCACTCCTTTGACCATGTGTGCGTGTGTGTATTATTCGTGTCTCGCCACTC
GCCGGTTGTTTTTTTCTTTTTATCTCGCTCTCTCTAGCGCCATCTCGTACGCATGCTCAACGCACCGCAT
GTTGCCGTGTCCTTTATGCGTCATTTTGGCTCGAAATAGGCAATTATTTAAACAAAGATTAGTCAACGAA
AACGCTAAAATAAATAAGTCTACAATATGGTTACTTATTGCCATGTGTGTGCAGCCAACGATAGCAACAA
AAGCAACAACACAGTGGCTTTCCCTCTTTCACTTTTTGTTTGCAAGCGCGTGCGAGCAAGACGGCACGAC
CGGCAAACGCAATTACGCTGACAAAGAGCAGACGAAGTTTTGGCCGAAAAACATCAAGGCGCCTGATACG
AATGCATTTGCAATAACAATTGCGATATTTAATATTGTTTATGAAGCTGTTTGACTTCAAAACACACAAA
AAAAAAAATAAAACAAATTATTTGAAAGAGAATTAGGAATCGGACAGCTTATCGTTACGGGCTAACAGCA
CACCGAGACGAAATAGCTTACCTGACGTCACAGCCTCTGGAAGAACTGCCGCCAAGCAGAGAGAGAGAGA
AAAAGAGGGAGAGCAGCTTAGACCGCATGTGCTTGTGTGTGAGGCGTCTCTCTCTTCGTCTCCTGTTTGC
GCAAACGCATAGACTGCACTGAGAAAATCGATTACCTATTTTTTATGAATGAATATTTGCACTATTACTA
TTCAAAACTATTAAGATAGCAATCACATTCAATAGCCAAATACTATACCACCTGAGCGATGCAACGAAAT
GATCAATTTGAGCAAAAATGCTGCATATTTAGGACGGCATCATTATAGAAATGCTTCTTGCTGTGTACTT
TTCTCTCGTCTGGCAGCTGTTTCGCCGTTATTGTTAAAACCGGCTTAAGTTAGGTGTGTTTTCTACGACT
AGTGATGCCCCTACTAGAAGATGTGTGTTGCACAAATGTCCCTGAATAACCAATTTGAAGTGCAGATAGC
AGTAAACGTAAGCTAATATGAATATTATTTAACTGTAATGTTTTAATATCGCTGGACATTACTAATAAAC
CCACTATAAACACATGTACATATGTATGTTTTGGCATACAATGAGTAGTTGGGGAAAAAATGTGTAAAAG
CACCGTGACCATCACAGCATAAAGATAACCAGCTGAAGTATCGAATATGAGTAACCCCCAAATTGAATCA
CATGCCGCAACTGATAGGACCCATGGAAGTACACTCTTCATGGCGATATACAAGACACACACAAGCACGA
ACACCCAGTTGCGGAGGAAATTCTCCGTAAATGAAAACCCAATCGGCGAACAATTCATACCCATATATGG
TAAAAGTTTTGAACGCGACTTGAGAGCGGAGAGCATTGCGGCTGATAAGGTTTTAGCGCTAAGCGGGCTT
TATAAAACGGGCTGCGGGACCAGTTTTCATATCACTACCGTTTGAGTTCTTGTGCTGTGTGGATACTCCT
CCCGACACAAAGCCGCTCCATCAGCCAGCAGTCGTCTAATCCAGAGACCCCGGATCGGGGTACCAACATG
GACGCACAAACACGACGACGTGAGCGTCGCGCTGAGAAACAAGCTCAATGGAAAGCTGCAAACGGTGGAT
CTCCTCCACATATGGCTTACCCATACGATGTTCCAGATTACGCTCCTCCAAGCTTGAATTCTGCAGATAT
CCTGAGTGGCAAAAAAAGGAGAAGGGAAAGGGGAATGATGAAAGGTGGAAACAAACAAGAAGAAGCGTGG
ATAAATCCATTTGTTAAACAGTTTTCAAACATCAGTTTTTCGAGAGACTCACCAGAGGAAAATGTACAAA
GCAATAAGATGGACCTTTCTGGAGGAATGTTACAAGACAAACGAATGGAGATAGATAAACATAGCCTAAA
TATTGGTGATTACAATCGAACGGTCGGGAAAGGCCCTGGTTCTCGGCCTCAGATTTCCAAAGAGTCTTCC
ATGGAGCGCAATCCTTATTTTGATAAGGATGGCATTGTAGCAGATGAATCCCAAAACATGCAGTTTATGT
CCAGTCAAAGCATGAAGCTTCCCCCTTCAAATAGTGCACTACCTAACCAGGCCCTTGGCTCCATAGCAGG
GCTGGGTATGCAAAACTTGAATTCTGTTAGACAGAATGGCAATCCCAGTATGTTTGGTGTTGGAAACACA
GCAGCACAACCCCGGGGCATGCAGCAGCCTCCAGCACAACCTCTTAGTTCATCTCAGCCTAATCTCCGTG
CTCAAGTGCCTCCTCCATTACTCTCCCCTCAGGTTCCAGTTTCATTGCTGAAGTATGCACCAAACAACGG
TGGCCTGAATCCACTCTTTGGCCCTCAACAGGTAGCCATGCTGAACCAGCTATCCCAGCTAAACCAGCTT
TCTCAGATCTCCCAGTTACAGCGATTGTTAGCGCAGCAGCAAAGGGCGCAGAGTCAGAGAAGCGTGCCTT
CTGGGAACCGGCCGCAGCAAGACCAGCAGGGTCGACCTCTTAGTGTGCAGCAGCAAATGATGCAACAATC
TCGTCAACTTGATCCAAACCTGTTGGTGAAGCAGCAGACTCCACCATCTCAGCAGCAGCCACTCCATCAG
CCAGCCATGAAGTCTTTCCTTGACAATGTCATGCCCCACACTACACCTGAGCTGCAAAAAGGGCCATCAC
CAATAAATGCTTTCAGCAACTTCCCTATAGGCTTGAACTCAAACTTGAATGTAAATATGGATATGAACAG
TATTAAAGAGCCACAGTCAAGACTAAGGAAGTGGACGACAGTGGACAGCATTTCTGTGAACACATCTTTG
GATCAAAACTCCAGCAAACATGGTGCTATTTCAAGTGGTTTCAGGCTGGAAGAGTCTCCATTTGTTCCCT
ATGACTTTATGAACAGCAGTACTTCACCAGCCAGTCCTCCAGGTTCAATAGGAGATGGCTGGCCACGTGC
CAAATCGCCTAACGGCTCTAGCAGTGTTAATTGGCCACCAGAATTTCGTCCTGGTGAGCCATGGAAAGGT
TATCCAAACATTGACCCTGAAACTGACCCTTACGTCACTCCTGGCAGTGTCATAAACAATCTTTCAATTA
ATACTGTGCGGGAAGTTGACCACCTCAGGGACAGGAACAGTGGGTCATCCTCATCCTTGAACACCACGCT
GCCTTCAACTAGTGCCTGGTCATCCATTCGTGCCTCCAACTACAACGTTCCCCTCAGCAGTACAGCACAA
AGCACTTCAGCCAGAAATAGTGATTCCAAATTGACATGGTCTCCTGGTTCAGTTACAAACACCTCTCTGG
CTCATGAGCTGTGGAAGGTCCCTTTGCCACCTAAAAACATCACTGCTCCGTCCCGCCCACCTCCGGGACT
GACTGGTCAGAAGCCACCCTTGTCTACGTGGGATAATTCTCCCCTTCGTATAGGTGGAGGATGGGGAAAT
TCTGACGCCAGATATACCCCAGGTTCCAGCTGGGGTGAGAGCAGCTCAGGGAGAATAACAAATTGGCTTG
TTCTAAAAAACCTTACACCTCAGATCGATGGCTCAACTCTGCGCACTCTGTGCATGCAGCACGGCCCGCT
GATCACATTCCACCTGAACCTCCCTCACGGAAATGCTCTGGTCCGCTACAGTTCAAAAGAAGAGGTAGTG
GAGGCACAAAAGTCTCTGCACATGTGTGTACTGGGGAACACTACTATTCTTGCTGAGTTTGCCAGTGAAG
AGGAGATCAGTCGTTTCTTTGCACAAAGCCAGTCTCTGACCCCTTCTCCCGGCTGGCAGTCTCTCGGGTC
CAGCCAGAGCCGGCTGGGCTCCCTCGACTGTTCCCACTCATTCTCCAGCCGGACCGATCTCAATCACTGG
AATGGTGCTGGGCTGTCGGGAACTAACTGTGGAGACCTTCACGGCACTTCACTCTGGGGGACCCCGCATT
ATTCCACAAGCCTGTGGGGTCCCCCAAGCAGCAGCGACCCCCGAGGAATTAGCAGCCCATCTCCCATTAA
CGCTTTTCTTTCTGTTGACCACCTGGGTGGGGGTGGAGAGTCCATGTAATCTAGAGGGCCCGCGGTTCGA
AGGTAAGCCTATCCCTAACCCTCTCCTCGGTCTCGATTCTACGCGTACCGGTCATCATCACCATCACCAT
TGAGTTTAAACCCGCTGATCAGCCTCGACTGTGCCTTCTAAGGCCTGAGCTCGCTGATCAGCCTCGATCG
AGGATCCAGACATGATAAGATACATTGATGAGTTTGGACAAACCACAACTAGAATGCAGTGAAAAAAATG
CTTTATTTGTGAAATTTGTGATGCTATTGCTTTATTTGTAACCATTATAAGCTGCAATAAACAAGTTAAC
AACAACAATTGCATTCATTTTATGTTTCAGGTTCAGGGGGAGGTGTGGGAGGTTTTTTAAAGCAAGTAAA
ACCTCTACAAATGTGGTATGGCTGATTATGATCAGTCGACCGATGCCCTTGAGAGCCTTCAACCCAGTCA
GCTCCTTCCGGTGGGCGCGGGGCATGACTATCGTCGCCGCACTTATGACTGTCTTCTTTATCATGCAACT
CGTAGGACAGGTGCCGGCAGCGCTCTGGGTCATTTTCGGCGAGGACCGCTTTCGCTGGAGCGCGACGATG
ATCGGCCTGTCGCTTGCGGTATTCGGAATCTTGCACGCCCTCGCTCAAGCCTTCGTCACTGGTCCCGCCA
CCAAACGTTTCGGCGAGAAGCAGGCCATTATCGCCGGCATGGCGGCCGACGCGCTGGGCTACGTCTTGCT
GGCGTTCGCGACGCGAGGCTGGATGGCCTTCCCCATTATGATTCTTCTCGCTTCCGGCGGCATCGGGATG
CCCGCGTTGCAGGCCATGCTGTCCAGGCAGGTAGATGACGACCATCAGGGACAGCTTCAAGGATCGCTCG
CGGCTCTTACCAGCCAGCAAAAGGCCAGGAACCGTAAAAAGGCCGCGTTGCTGGCGTTTTTCCATAGGCT
CCGCCCCCCTGACGAGCATCACAAAAATCGACGCTCAAGTCAGAGGTGGCGAAACCCGACAGGACTATAA
AGATACCAGGCGTTTCCCCCTGGAAGCTCCCTCGTGCGCTCTCCTGTTCCGACCCTGCCGCTTACCGGAT
ACCTGTCCGCCTTTCTCCCTTCGGGAAGCGTGGCGCTTTCTCAATGCTCACGCTGTAGGTATCTCAGTTC
GGTGTAGGTCGTTCGCTCCAAGCTGGGCTGTGTGCACGAACCCCCCGTTCAGCCCGACCGCTGCGCCTTA
TCCGGTAACTATCGTCTTGAGTCCAACCCGGTAAGACACGACTTATCGCCACTGGCAGCAGCCACTGGTA
ACAGGATTAGCAGAGCGAGGTATGTAGGCGGTGCTACAGAGTTCTTGAAGTGGTGGCCTAACTACGGCTA
CACTAGAAGGACAGTATTTGGTATCTGCGCTCTGCTGAAGCCAGTTACCTTCGGAAAAAGAGTTGGTAGC
TCTTGATCCGGCAAACAAACCACCGCTGGTAGCGGTGGTTTTTTTGTTTGCAAGCAGCAGATTACGCGCA
GAAAAAAAGGATCTCAAGAAGATCCTTTGATCTTTTCTACGGGGTCTGACGCTCAGTGGAACGAAAACTC
ACGTTAAGGGATTTTGGTCATGAGATTATCAAAAAGGATCTTCACCTAGATCCTTTTAAATTAAAAATGA
AGTTTTAAATCAATCTAAAGTATATATGAGTAAACTTGGTCTGACAGTTACCAATGCTTAATCAGTGAGG
CACCTATCTCAGCGATCTGTCTATTTCGTTCATCCATAGTTGCCTGACTCCCCGTCGTGTAGATAACTAC
GATACGGGAGGGCTTACCATCTGGCCCCAGTGCTGCAATGATACCGCGAGACCCACGCTCACCGGCTCCA
GATTTATCAGCAATAAACCAGCCAGCCGGAAGGGCCGAGCGCAGAAGTGGTCCTGCAACTTTATCCGCCT
CCATCCAGTCTATTAATTGTTGCCGGGAAGCTAGAGTAAGTAGTTCGCCAGTTAATAGTTTGCGCAACGT
TGTTGCCATTGCTGCAGGCATCGTGGTGTCACGCTCGTCGTTTGGTATGGCTTCATTCAGCTCCGGTTCC
CAACGATCAAGGCGAGTTACATGATCCCCCATGTTGTGCAAAAAAGCGGTTAGCTCCTTCGGTCCTCCGA
TCGTTGTCAGAAGTAAGTTGGCCGCAGTGTTATCACTCATGGTTATGGCAGCACTGCATAATTCTCTTAC
TGTCATGCCATCCGTAAGATGCTTTTCTGTGACTGGTGAGTACTCAACCAAGTCATTCTGAGAATAGTGT
ATGCGGCGACCGAGTTGCTCTTGCCCGGCGTCAACACGGGATAATACCGCGCCACATAGCAGAACTTTAA
AAGTGCTCATCATTGGAAAACGTTCTTCGGGGCGAAAACTCTCAAGGATCTTACCGCTGTTGAGATCCAG
TTCGATGTAACCCACTCGTGCACCCAACTGATCTTCAGCATCTTTTACTTTCACCAGCGTTTCTGGGTGA
GCAAAAACAGGAAGGCAAAATGCCGCAAAAAAGGGAATAAGGGCGACACGGAAATGTTGAATACTCATAC
TCTTCCTTTTTCAATATTATTGAAGCATTTATCAGGGTTATTGTCTCATGAGCGGATACATATTTGAATG
TATTTAGAAAAATAAACAAATAGGGGTTCCGCGCACATTTCCCCGAAAAGTGCCACCTGACGTCTAAGAA
ACCATTATTATCATGACATTAACCTATAAAAATAGGCGTATCACGAGGCCCTTTCGT
